>Addgene plasmid #85125 | pAM5089 | addgene full sequence | sequence record 180123 | Addgene NGS Result
CTTCTTGAGATCCTTTTTTTCTGCGCGTAATCTGCTGCTTGCAAACAAAAAAACCACCGCTACCAGCGGT
GGTTTGTTTGCCGGATCAAGAGCTACCAACTCTTTTTCCGAAGGTAACTGGCTTCAGCAGAGCGCAGATA
CCAAATACTGTCCTTCTAGTGTAGCCGTAGTTAGGCCACCACTTCAAGAACTCTGTAGCACCGCCTACAT
ACCTCGCTCTGCTAATCCTGTTACCAGTGGCTGCTGCCAGTGGCGATAAGTCGTGTCTTACCGGGTTGGA
CTCAAGACGATAGTTACCGGATAAGGCGCAGCGGTCGGGCTGAACGGGGGGTTCGTGCACACAGCCCAGC
TTGGAGCGAACGACCTACACCGAACTGAGATACCTACAGCGTGAGCTATGAGAAAGCGCCACGCTTCCCG
AAGGGAGAAAGGCGGACAGGTATCCGGTAAGCGGCAGGGTCGGAACAGGAGAGCGCACGAGGGAGCTTCC
AGGGGGAAACGCCTGGTATCTTTATAGTCCTGTCGGGTTTCGCCACCTCTGACTTGAGCGTCGATTTTTG
TGATGCTCGTCAGGGGGGCGGAGCCTATGGAAAAACGCCAGCAACGCGGCCTTTTTACGGTTCCTGGCCT
TTTGCTGGCCTTTTGCTCACATGTTCTTTCCTGCGTTATCCCCTGATTCTGTGGATAACCGTATTACCGC
CTTTGAGTGAGCTGATACCGCTCGCCGCAGCCGAACGACCGAGCGCAGCGAGTCAGTGAGCGAGGAAGCG
GAAGAGCGCCTGATGCGGTATTTTCTCCTTACGCATCTGTGCGGTATTTCACACCGCATATGGTGCACTC
TCAGTACAATCTGCTCTGATGCCGCATAGTTAAGCCAGTATACACTCCGCTATCGCTACGTGACTGGGTC
ATGGCTGCGCCCCGACACCCGCCAACACCCGCTGACGCGCCCTGACGGGCTTGTCTGCTCCCGCCATCCG
CTTACAGACAAGCTCCGCGGGCCACGATTTGAGGGACGAATCTTCAGCGTGACTGAAGTACCTCGCGGCA
AGCCATTTCCCGATGTCTTTTTGTTGGCCGCCGATCGCTTCGGGGTTAATCCTACGGCCTGCGCTGTGAT
CGAAGACACCCCCTTGGGAGTAGCGGCAGGCGTGGCGGCAGGAATGCAAGTGTTTGGCTACGCGGGTTCC
ATGCCCGCTTGGCGTCTGCAAGAAGCCGGTGCCCATCTCATTTTTGACGATATGCGACTGCTGCCCAGTC
TGCTCCAATCGTCGCCAAAAGATAACTCCACAGCATTGCCCAATCCCTAACCCCTGCTCGCGCCGCAACT
ACACACTAAACCGTTCCTGCGCGATCGCTCTTACTGTTGATGGCTCGTGCTTAAAAACAATGCAACCCTA
ACCGTTTCAGCTGGTGATTTTCGGACGATTTGGCTTACAGGGATAACTGAGAGTCAACAGCCTCTGTCCG
TCATTGCACACCCATCCATGCACTGGGGACTTGACTCATGCTGAATCACATTTCCCTTGTCCATTGGGCG
AGAGGGGAGGGGAATCTTCTGGACTCTTCACTAAGCGGCGATCGCAGGTTCTTCTACCCAAGCAGTGGCG
ATCGCTTGATTGCAGTCTTCAATGCTGGCCTCTGCAGCCATCGCCGCCACCAAAGCATCGTAGGCGGGAC
GTTGTTGCTCCAGTAAAGTCTTCGCCCGTAACAATCCCCAGCGACTGCGTAAATCCGCTTCGGCAGGATT
GCGATCGAGTTGCCGCCACAGTTGTTTCCACTGGGCGCGATCGTCAGCTCCCCCTTCCACGTTGCCGTAG
ACCAGTTGCTCTGCCGCTGCACCGGCCATCAACACCTGACACCACTGTTCCAGCGATCGCTGACTGAGTT
GCCCCTGTGCGGCTTCGGCTTCTAGCGCAGCTGCTTGGAACTGCACACCCCCGCTAGCATCGCGCGCGCG
CGGATGCTAGCGGCGCGCCAAAAAAAAGCCCGCTCATTAGGCGGGCTGGCCGGCCTTAGGGGCAGGGCAT
GCTCATGTACAGGGCCTGTTCGCCATCACTGGCGGTGCCATCGTACAGAGCGGTATCCAGGCCACACAGG
GTGAAGCCCATGCGGCGATAGGCGTGGATAGCGGGAGCGTTCACGTTGGTCACTTCCAGCCACAGGTGGC
CAGCACCGCGTTCGCGAGCAAATTCGGTGGCCAGGCCCATCAGAGCGCGACCAACGCCGTGACCGCGGTG
TTCGGGAGCCACTTCAATATCTTCCACGGTCAAGCGGCGATTCCAGCCGCTGTAGCTCACCACCACAAAG
CCAGCCAGATCGCCATCATCACCGTAGGCCACAAAGGTGCGGCTATCGGGATCGCCATCTTCGCCAGCAT
CCGATTCATCATCACTTTCATCATCGGGAAACACTTTGGTCAGAGGGGGATCGACGGGCACTTCGCGCAG
GGTAAAGCCATCACCCGTGGCGGTCACGCGAAACACGGTATCGGTGGTAAAGCTGCCATCCAGGGCTTCG
ATGGCTTCGGCATCACCGGGAACGCTGGTGCGGTAGCGGTAGGCGGTATCATCCAGGGTGGTCATATGGA
TCCGGCCACCGTTTGCTTTTAACGTCAGCCTTTTACCTAAATTCCCATCAAGCGATCTTTTAATATCGGA
CAACGTCTTCGCCATTGCATCCACCTCACTACATTTATTGTACAACACGAGCCCATTTTTGTCAAATAAA
TTTTAAATTATATCAACGTTAATAAGACGTTGTCAATAAAATTATTTTGACAAAATTTCCTTTGCTTGTT
TGCTCTATTCCTATAATTCGATGATAAGCTGTCAAACATGAGAATTCTTCGAAACCGGTATCCCGCCGCC
GCCGCCGGATACCGGTTAATAGTACCTGTGAAGTGAAAAATGGCGCACATTGTGCGACATTTTTTTCTCG
AGCAGGTAGTCGGCCAATAACCCAGGGATTCGCTCAGCGACTACAAGAGCGCCTAGGCTATCTCGGGGTC
TACTACAAGCGTGATCCCGATCGCTTTCTGCGCAACCTACCCGCCTACGAAAGCCAAAAGCTGCACCAAG
CGATGCAGACTAGCTATCGTGAAATCGTTTTGAGCTATTTTTCGCCGAATAGCAACCTCAACCAGAGCAT
TGACAACTTCGTCAACATGGCTTTCTTTGCCGATGTTCCAGTCACCAAAGTGGTAGAAATTCACATGGAG
CTGATGGACGAGTTTGCCAAGAAGCTCCGCGTAGAGGGACGTTCAGAGGACATTTTGCTGGATTATCGGC
TGACTTTAATTGATGTAATTGCACATCTTTGTGAGATGTATCGACGGTCTATCCCACGAGAAACCTGAAA
AGGTAAAGGAGGTCTTAAGCTCGGCTCAATTTCTCTCTTTATCCTGTTAGATGGTTTGATTGCTGTTGCT
ACCCCGTTGATCTGCGTATGAGCCCTCGTAAAACCTACATTCTCAAGCTCTACGTCGCCGGCAATACTCC
AAACTCAGTCCGTGCCCTCAAAACGCTCAAGAACATTCTCGAAGTTGAATTTCAAGGTGTTTATGCTCTA
AAGGTGATCGATGTTCTCAAAAATCCTCAGTTGGCAGAAGAGGATAAAATCCTAGCGACGCCAACCCTCG
CCAAGGTTCTACCACTGCCTGTCCGACGGATTATTGGTGATTTATCCGACCGTGAGAAAGTTTTGATTGG
CCTTGATTTACTCTACGGCGAACTTCAAGATTCCGACGACTTCTAACTGTCGTTAACTGCTTTGTTGGTA
CTACCTGACTTCACCCTCAAATGAAGGAGCTCCCCGGCAGGAGAAGGCCATCCTGACGGATGGCCTTTTT
GAAGCTTTCTAGAATCGGGGGCCCCCGGGGGGATTCTAGAGTTGCTACCAAGTAGTGACCCGCTTCGTGA
TGCAAAATCCGCTGACGATATTCGGGCGATCGCTGCTGAATGCCATCGAGCAGTAACGTGGCACCCCGCC
CCTGCCAAGTCACCGCATCCAGACTGAACAGCACCAAGAGGCTAAAACCCAATCCCGCCGGTAGCAGCGG
AGAACTACCCAGCATTGGTCCCACCAAAGCTAATGCCGTCGTGGTAAAAATCGCGATCGCCGTCAGACTC
AAGCCCAGTTCGCTCATGCTTCCTCATCTAGGTCACAGTCTTCGGCGATCGCATCGATCTGATGCTGCAG
CAAGCGTTTTCCATACCGGCGATCGCGCCGTCGCCCTTTCGCTGCCGTGGCCCGCTTACGAGCTCGTTTA
TCGACCACGATCGCATCCAAATCCGCGATCGCTTCCCAGTCCGGCAATTCAGTCTGGGGCGTCCGTTTCA
TTAATCCTGATAGCGTCAGACCCCGTAGAAAAGATCAAAGGAT
Features (pLannotate 1.2.2; 9 found; start..end, strand, type, name):
      5..593     +  rep_origin     ori: high-copy-number ColE1/pMB1/pBR322/pUC origin of replication
    779..919     -  misc_feature   bom: basis of mobility region from pBR322
   1035..1172    +  CDS            PUDP (fragment): HDHD1_HUMAN - Also known as DXF68S1E, FAM16AX, GS1, HDHD1, HDHD1A. Experimental evidence at protein level: Swiss-Prot protein existence level 1. Dephosphorylates pseudouridine 5'-phosphate, a potential intermediate in rRNA degradation. Pseudouridine is then excreted intact in urine. From Homo sapiens (Human).
   2019..2585    -  CDS            sta: STA_STRLA - Experimental evidence at protein level: Swiss-Prot protein existence level 1. Involved in resistance to streptothricin, a broad-spectrum antibiotic produced by streptomycetes. Detoxifies streptothricin via acetylation of the beta amino group of the first beta-lysyl moiety of streptothricin. From Streptomyces lavendulae.
   2592..2675    -  CDS            veg (fragment): VEG_BACSU - Experimental evidence at protein level: Swiss-Prot protein existence level 1. Stimulates biofilm formation via transcriptional activation of extracellular matrix genes. Acts by repressing SinR activity, independently of the SinI, SlrA and SlrR pathways. Could also be involved in the regulation of other genes during biofilm and spore formation. From Bacillus subtilis (strain 168).
   2818..2835    -  promoter       tet promoter (fragment): E. coli promoter for tetracycline efflux protein gene
   2972..3355    +  CDS            kaiA (fragment): KAIA_SYNE7 - Experimental evidence at protein level: Swiss-Prot protein existence level 1. Component of the KaiABC clock protein complex, which constitutes the main circadian regulator in cyanobacteria. The KaiABC complex may act as a promoter-nonspecific transcription regulator that represses transcription, possibly by acting on the state of chromosome compaction. In the complex, it enhances the phosphorylation status of KaiC. In contrast, the presence of KaiB in the complex decreases the phosphorylation status of KaiC, suggesting that KaiB acts by antagonizing the interaction between KaiA an
   3448..3753    +  CDS            kaiB: KAIB_SYNE7 - Experimental evidence at protein level: Swiss-Prot protein existence level 1. Component of the KaiABC clock protein complex, which constitutes the main circadian regulator in cyanobacteria. The KaiABC complex may act as a promoter-non-specific transcription regulator that represses transcription, possibly by acting on the state of chromosome compaction. In the complex, it decreases the phosphorylation status of KaiC. It has no effect on KaiC by itself, but instead need the presence of both KaiA and KaiC, suggesting that it acts by antagonizing the interaction between KaiA and KaiC
   3822..3849    +  terminator     rrnB T2 terminator: transcription terminator T2 from the E. coli rrnB gene
