[The description below was written by a language model from this plasmid's Addgene catalogue record and pLannotate feature annotations shown in this document.]
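Description:
pAM5089 is a bacterial plasmid built to deliver the circadian clock gene kaiB into neutral site II (NSII) of the Synechococcus elongatus PCC 7942 chromosome. It is maintained in E. coli through a high-copy ColE1/pUC-type origin, with the pBR322 bom (basis of mobility) region nearby. Selection is with nourseothricin, consistent with the annotated streptothricin acetyltransferase gene (sta), which detoxifies this class of antibiotic by acetylation. The "NSII-Nt" designation indicates a neutral-site targeting vector carrying the nourseothricin marker. Such vectors normally integrate by homologous recombination through flanking chromosomal sequence, but the feature table does not explicitly annotate the homology arms. Short hits to a human PUDP fragment, a Bacillus veg fragment and a tet promoter fragment are probably incidental similarity matches or backbone remnants rather than functional parts.

The payload is a 764 bp PkaiB-kaiB insert, in which the complete kaiB coding sequence is expressed from its native upstream region. In the annotation, a partial kaiA coding fragment lies directly upstream of kaiB. This fits the natural gene order at the kai locus, where the kaiB promoter region overlaps the end of kaiA, so the fragment is not expected to encode full-length KaiA. An rrnB T2 terminator follows kaiB. KaiB is part of the KaiABC oscillator and lowers KaiC phosphorylation by antagonising KaiA's action on KaiC. According to the record, the construct restores circadian rhythms in a kaiB null strain, making it a complementation control in studies of clock protein function and localisation. The catalogue gives a total size of 4516 bp, whereas the sequenced record is 4,383 nt, a discrepancy the record does not explain.
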