Addgene plasmid #85125: pAM5089
Purpose: KaiB expressed from native promoter from NSII-Nt. Complements rhythms of kaiB null strain.
Depositing lab: Susan Golden. Depositing organization: University of California, San Diego (UCSD). Publication: Dynamic localization of the cyanobacterial circadian clock proteins. Cohen SE, Erb ML, Selimkhanov J, Dong G, Hasty J, Pogliano J, Golden SS. Curr Biol. 2014 Aug 18;24(16):1836-44. doi: 10.1016/j.cub.2014.07.036. Epub 2014 Aug 7. PubMed 25127213.
Backbone
  Vector backbone: KaiB expressed from native promoter from NS2-Nt.
  Total vector size (bp): 4516
  Vector type: Bacterial Expression
Growth in bacteria
  Bacterial resistance: Nourseothricin (clonNat), 50 μg/mL
  Growth temperature: 37°C
  Growth strain: DH5alpha
  Copy number: Unknown
Gene/Insert
  Gene/Insert name: PkaiB-kaiB
  Species: Synechoccus elongatus PCC 7942
  Insert size (bp): 764
Terms and licenses: Academic/Nonprofit Terms; Industry Terms: Not Available to Industry
How to cite: pAM5089 was a gift from Susan Golden (Addgene plasmid # 85125 ; http://n2t.net/addgene:85125 ; RRID:Addgene_85125)
